>Addgene plasmid #216325 | pzntA_LacZ | addgene full sequence | sequence record 456082 | Addgene NGS Result
AGATCAAAGGATCTTCTTGAGATCCTTTTTTTCTGCGCGTAATCTGCTGCTTGCAAACAAAAAAACCACC
GCTACCAGCGGTGGTTTGTTTGCCGGATCAAGAGCTACCAACTCTTTTTCCGAAGGTAACTGGCTTCAGC
AGAGCGCAGATACCAAATACTGTTCTTCTAGTGTAGCCGTAGTTAGGCCACCACTTCAAGAACTCTGTAG
CACCGCCTACATACCTCGCTCTGCTAATCCTGTTACCAGTGGCTGCTGCCAGTGGCGATAAGTCGTGTCT
TACCGGGTTGGACTCAAGACGATAGTTACCGGATAAGGCGCAGCGGTCGGGCTGAACGGGGGGTTCGTGC
ACACAGCCCAGCTTGGAGCGAACGACCTACACCGAACTGAGATACCTACAGCGTGAGCTATGAGAAAGCG
CCACGCTTCCCGAAGGGAGAAAGGCGGACAGGTATCCGGTAAGCGGCAGGGTCGGAACAGGAGAGCGCAC
GAGGGAGCTTCCAGGGGGAAACGCCTGGTATCTTTATAGTCCTGTCGGGTTTCGCCACCTCTGACTTGAG
CGTCGATTTTTGTGATGCTCGTCAGGGGGGCGGAGCCTATGGAAAAACGCCAGCAACGCGATCCCGCGAA
ATCTGTATCTCTGATAAAACTTGACTCTGGAGTCGACTCCAGAGTGTATCCTTCGGTTAATCCACAACGG
TTTCCCTCTAGAAATAATTTTGTTTAACTTTAAGAAGGAGATATACATATGACCATGATTACGGATTCAC
TGGCCGTCGTTTTACAACGTCGTGACTGGGAAAACCCTGGCGTTACCCAACTTAATCGCCTTGCAGCACA
TCCCCCTTTCGCCAGCTGGCGTAATAGCGAAGAGGCCCGCACCGATCGCCCTTCCCAACAGTTGCGCAGC
CTGAATGGCGAATGGCGCTTTGCCTGGTTTCCGGCACCAGAAGCGGTGCCGGAAAGCTGGCTGGAGTGCG
ATCTTCCTGAGGCCGATACTGTCGTCGTCCCCTCAAACTGGCAGATGCACGGTTACGATGCGCCCATCTA
CACCAACGTGACCTATCCCATTACGGTCAATCCGCCGTTTGTTCCCACGGAGAATCCGACGGGTTGTTAC
TCGCTCACATTTAATGTTGATGAAAGCTGGCTACAGGAAGGCCAGACGCGAATTATTTTTGATGGCGTTA
ACTCGGCGTTTCATCTGTGGTGCAACGGGCGCTGGGTCGGTTACGGCCAGGACAGTCGTTTGCCGTCTGA
ATTTGACCTGAGCGCATTTTTACGCGCCGGAGAAAACCGCCTCGCGGTGATGGTGCTGCGCTGGAGTGAC
GGCAGTTATCTGGAAGATCAGGATATGTGGCGGATGAGCGGCATTTTCCGTGACGTCTCGTTGCTGCATA
AACCGACTACACAAATCAGCGATTTCCATGTTGCCACTCGCTTTAATGATGATTTCAGCCGCGCTGTACT
GGAGGCTGAAGTTCAGATGTGCGGCGAGTTGCGTGACTACCTACGGGTAACAGTTTCTTTATGGCAGGGT
GAAACGCAGGTCGCCAGCGGCACCGCGCCTTTCGGCGGTGAAATTATCGATGAGCGTGGTGGTTATGCCG
ATCGCGTCACACTACGTCTGAACGTCGAAAACCCGAAACTGTGGAGCGCCGAAATCCCGAATCTCTATCG
TGCGGTGGTTGAACTGCACACCGCCGACGGCACGCTGATTGAAGCAGAAGCCTGCGATGTCGGTTTCCGC
GAGGTGCGGATTGAAAATGGTCTGCTGCTGCTGAACGGCAAGCCGTTGCTGATTCGAGGCGTTAACCGTC
ACGAGCATCATCCTCTGCATGGTCAGGTCATGGATGAGCAGACGATGGTGCAGGATATCCTGCTGATGAA
GCAGAACAACTTTAACGCCGTGCGCTGTTCGCATTATCCGAACCATCCGCTGTGGTACACGCTGTGCGAC
CGCTACGGCCTGTATGTGGTGGATGAAGCCAATATTGAAACCCACGGCATGGTGCCAATGAATCGTCTGA
CCGATGATCCGCGCTGGCTACCGGCGATGAGCGAACGCGTAACGCGAATGGTGCAGCGCGATCGTAATCA
CCCGAGTGTGATCATCTGGTCGCTGGGGAATGAATCAGGCCACGGCGCTAATCACGACGCGCTGTATCGC
TGGATCAAATCTGTCGATCCTTCCCGCCCGGTGCAGTATGAAGGCGGCGGAGCCGACACCACGGCCACCG
ATATTATTTGCCCGATGTACGCGCGCGTGGATGAAGACCAGCCCTTCCCGGCTGTGCCGAAATGGTCCAT
CAAAAAATGGCTTTCGCTACCTGGAGAGACGCGCCCGCTGATCCTTTGCGAATACGCCCACGCGATGGGT
AACAGTCTTGGCGGTTTCGCTAAATACTGGCAGGCGTTTCGTCAGTATCCCCGTTTACAGGGCGGCTTCG
TCTGGGACTGGGTGGATCAGTCGCTGATTAAATATGATGAAAACGGCAACCCGTGGTCGGCTTACGGCGG
TGATTTTGGCGATACGCCGAACGATCGCCAGTTCTGTATGAACGGTCTGGTCTTTGCCGACCGCACGCCG
CATCCAGCGCTGACGGAAGCAAAACACCAGCAGCAGTTTTTCCAGTTCCGTTTATCCGGGCAAACCATCG
AAGTGACCAGCGAATACCTGTTCCGTCATAGCGATAACGAGCTCCTGCACTGGATGGTGGCGCTGGATGG
TAAGCCGCTGGCAAGCGGTGAAGTGCCTCTGGATGTCGCTCCACAAGGTAAACAGTTGATTGAACTGCCT
GAACTACCGCAGCCGGAGAGCGCCGGGCAACTCTGGCTCACAGTACGCGTAGTGCAACCGAACGCGACCG
CATGGTCAGAAGCCGGACACATCAGCGCCTGGCAGCAGTGGCGTCTGGCTGAAAACCTCAGCGTGACACT
CCCCGCCGCGTCCCACGCCATCCCGCATCTGACCACCAGCGAAATGGATTTTTGCATCGAGCTGGGTAAT
AAGCGTTGGCAATTTAACCGCCAGTCAGGCTTTCTTTCACAGATGTGGATTGGCGATAAAAAACAACTGC
TGACGCCGCTGCGCGATCAGTTCACCCGTGCACCGCTGGATAACGACATTGGCGTAAGTGAAGCGACCCG
CATTGACCCTAACGCCTGGGTCGAACGCTGGAAGGCGGCGGGCCATTACCAGGCCGAAGCAGCGTTGTTG
CAGTGCACGGCAGATACACTTGCTGATGCGGTGCTGATTACGACCGCTCACGCGTGGCAGCATCAGGGGA
AAACCTTATTTATCAGCCGGAAAACCTACCGGATTGATGGTAGTGGTCAAATGGCGATTACCGTTGATGT
TGAAGTGGCGAGCGATACACCGCATCCGGCGCGGATTGGCCTGAACTGCCAGCTGGCGCAGGTAGCAGAG
CGGGTAAACTGGCTCGGATTAGGGCCGCAAGAAAACTATCCCGACCGCCTTACTGCCGCCTGTTTTGACC
GCTGGGATCTGCCATTGTCAGACATGTATACCCCGTACGTCTTCCCGAGCGAAAACGGTCTGCGCTGCGG
GACGCGCGAATTGAATTATGGCCCACACCAGTGGCGCGGCGACTTCCAGTTCAACATCAGCCGCTACAGT
CAACAGCAACTGATGGAAACCAGCCATCGCCATCTGCTGCACGCGGAAGAAGGCACATGGCTGAATATCG
ACGGTTTCCATATGGGGATTGGTGGCGACGACTCCTGGAGCCCGTCAGTATCGGCGGAATTCCAGCTGAG
CGCCGGTCGCTACCATTACCAGTTGGTCTGGTGTCAAAAATAAGTCGACCGGCTGCTAACAAAGCCCGAA
AGGAAGCTGAGTTGGCTGCTGCCACCGCTGAGCAATAACTAGCATAACCCCTTGGGGCCTCTAAACGGGT
CTTGAGGGGTTTTTTGCTGAAAGCCAATTCTGATTAGAAAAACTCATCGAGCATCAAATGAAACTGCAAT
TTATTCATATCAGGATTATCAATACCATATTTTTGAAAAAGCCGTTTCTGTAATGAAGGAGAAAACTCAC
CGAGGCAGTTCCATAGGATGGCAAGATCCTGGTATCGGTCTGCGATTCCGACTCGTCCAACATCAATACA
ACCTATTAATTTCCCCTCGTCAAAAATAAGGTTATCAAGTGAGAAATCACCATGAGTGACGACTGAATCC
GGTGAGAATGGCAAAAGCTTATGCATTTCTTTCCAGACTTGTTCAACAGGCCAGCCATTACGCTCGTCAT
CAAAATCACTCGCATCAACCAAACCGTTATTCATTCGTGATTGCGCCTGAGCGAGACGAAATACGCGATC
GCTGTTAAAAGGACAATTACAAACAGGAATCGAATGCAACCGGCGCAGGAACACTGCCAGCGCATCAACA
ATATTTTCACCTGAATCAGGATATTCTTCTAATACCTGGAATGCTGTTTTCCCGGGGATCGCAGTGGTGA
GTAACCATGCATCATCAGGAGTACGGATAAAATGCTTGATGGTCGGAAGAGGCATAAATTCCGTCAGCCA
GTTTAGTCTGACCATCTCATCTGTAACATCATTGGCAACGCTACCTTTGCCATGTTTCAGAAACAACTCT
GGCGCATCGGGCTTCCCATACAATCGATAGATTGTCGCACCTGATTGCCCGACATTATCGCGAGCCCATT
TATACCCATATAAATCAGCATCCATGTTGGAATTTAATCGCGGCTTCGAGCAAGACGTTTCCCGTTGAAT
ATGGCTCATAACACCCCTTGTATTACTGTTTATGTAAGCAGACAGTTTTATTGTTCATGATGATATATTT
TTATCTTGTGCAATGTAACATCAGAGATTTTGAGACACAACGTG
Features (pLannotate 1.2.2; 6 found; start..end, strand, type, name):
     17..605     +  rep_origin     ori: high-copy-number ColE1/pMB1/pBR322/pUC origin of replication
    719..741     +  RBS            RBS: efficient ribosome binding site from bacteriophage T7 gene 10 (Olins and Rangwala, 1989)
    749..3820    +  CDS            lacZ: BGAL_ECOLI - Experimental evidence at protein level: Swiss-Prot protein existence level 1. From Escherichia coli (strain K12).
   3832..3881    +  CDS            SET1 (fragment): solubility-enhancement tag derived from T7 phage gene 10B
   3889..3936    +  terminator     T7 terminator: transcription terminator for bacteriophage T7 RNA polymerase
   3954..4769    -  CDS            KanR: aminoglycoside phosphotransferase; aph(3')-Ia; confers resistance to kanamycin in bacteria or G418 (Geneticin®) in eukaryotes
