[The description below was written by a language model from this plasmid's Addgene catalogue record and pLannotate feature annotations shown in this document.]
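Description:
pzntA_LacZ is a small (about 4.9 kb) bacterial expression plasmid built on a pUC18-derived backbone and assembled by Gibson cloning. It replicates at high copy number in E. coli through the ColE1/pMB1/pUC-type origin and is selected with kanamycin. Resistance comes from an aminoglycoside phosphotransferase gene, aph(3')-Ia, which is encoded on the opposite strand to the reporter cassette.

The payload is the full-length E. coli lacZ gene encoding β-galactosidase, which the catalogue entry says is expressed from the zntA promoter. The automated annotation does not call this promoter. By position it would most plausibly lie in the short unannotated stretch between the origin and the ribosome binding site, but the record does not confirm this. Translation is driven by the strong bacteriophage T7 gene 10 RBS immediately upstream of the lacZ start, and a T7 terminator follows the coding region. A short match to a T7 gene 10B-derived solubility tag (SET1 fragment) is annotated between lacZ and the terminator. Because it begins after the annotated end of lacZ, it is probably residual vector sequence rather than a functional fusion.

In E. coli, the zntA promoter controls a zinc-exporting ATPase and is activated by the metal-sensing regulator ZntR, so this arrangement makes β-galactosidase output depend on metal, chiefly zinc, concentration. No regulator gene is annotated on the plasmid, so ZntR would have to come from the host or the reaction mixture. With a chromogenic β-galactosidase substrate, the plasmid gives a colorimetric readout, which fits the associated work on point-of-care biomarker quantification with sample-specific calibration.
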