Addgene plasmid #216325: pzntA_LacZ
Purpose: PZntA promoter driving expression of lacZ
Depositing lab: Mark Styczynski. Depositing organization: Georgia Institute of Technology. Publication: Point-of-care biomarker quantification enabled by sample-specific calibration. McNerney MP, Zhang Y, Steppe P, Silverman AD, Jewett MC, Styczynski MP. Sci Adv. 2019 Sep 25;5(9):eaax4473. doi: 10.1126/sciadv.aax4473. eCollection 2019 Sep. PubMed 31579825.
Backbone
  Vector backbone: pUC18
  Vector type: Bacterial Expression
Growth in bacteria
  Bacterial resistance: Kanamycin, 50 μg/mL
  Growth temperature: 37°C
  Growth strain: DH5alpha
  Copy number: High Copy
Gene/Insert
  Gene/Insert name: b-Galactosidase (alt name: LacZ)
  Species: Escherichia coli
  Cloning method: Gibson Cloning
Terms and licenses: Academic/Nonprofit Terms; Industry Terms: Not Available to Industry
How to cite: pzntA_LacZ was a gift from Mark Styczynski (Addgene plasmid # 216325 ; http://n2t.net/addgene:216325 ; RRID:Addgene_216325)
